Addgene plasmid #22014: pBiFC-bFOSDelataZipVC155
Depositing lab: Chang-Deng Hu. Depositing organization: Purdue University. Publication: Identification of new fluorescent protein fragments for bimolecular fluorescence complementation analysis under physiological conditions. Shyu YJ, Liu H, Deng X, Hu CD. Biotechniques. 2006 Jan . 40(1):61-6. 10.2144/000112036 PubMed 16454041.
Backbone
  Vector backbone: pCMV-HA
  Backbone manufacturer: Clontech
  Backbone size w/o insert (bp): 3756
  Vector type: Mammalian Expression
Growth in bacteria
  Bacterial resistance: Ampicillin, 100 μg/mL
  Growth temperature: 37°C
  Growth strain: DH5alpha
  Copy number: High Copy
Gene/Insert
  Gene/Insert name: bFosDelataZIPVC155
  Species: R. norvegicus (rat); Aequorea Victoria
  Insert size (bp): 551
  Mutation: deletion of residues 179-193 in bFos(118-211)
  Tag / fusion protein: HA (N terminal on backbone)
  Cloning method: Restriction Enzyme; 5′ cloning site EcoRI (not destroyed); 3′ cloning site KpnI (not destroyed)
  Sequencing primers: 5′ CMV-F; 3′ EBV-Rev
Terms and licenses: Academic/Nonprofit Terms; Industry Terms: Not Available to Industry
How to cite: pBiFC-bFOSDelataZipVC155 was a gift from Chang-Deng Hu (Addgene plasmid # 22014 ; http://n2t.net/addgene:22014 ; RRID:Addgene_22014)
