[The description below was written by a language model from this plasmid's Addgene catalogue record and the feature table of its GenBank file.]
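Description:
pBiFC-bFOSDelataZipVC155 is a mammalian expression plasmid built on the pCMV-HA backbone and designed for bimolecular fluorescence complementation (BiFC) assays. It is maintained in E. coli as a high-copy plasmid through a ColE1/pUC-type origin of replication and selected with ampicillin via the beta-lactamase (AmpR) gene. No mammalian selection marker is annotated, which suggests use by transient transfection. Remnants of the lac promoter/operator region and standard M13 primer sites flank the expression cassette as backbone leftovers.

The expression cassette is driven by the human cytomegalovirus immediate-early enhancer and promoter, followed by a modified SV40 intron that aids transcript processing, and is terminated by an SV40 polyadenylation signal. The open reading frame begins with a backbone-encoded N-terminal HA epitope tag for immunodetection. This is followed by the insert cloned between EcoRI and KpnI: a rat bFos fragment (residues 118–211) carrying a deletion of residues 179–193, joined to VC155, the C-terminal fragment of the Aequorea victoria-derived Venus fluorescent protein. The bFos portion is not separately annotated in the feature table, but it presumably occupies the unannotated interval between the HA tag and VC155.

In BiFC, non-fluorescent N- and C-terminal fluorescent protein fragments reconstitute a fluorescent protein only when brought together by interacting fusion partners. As the construct name indicates, the deletion removes part of the Fos leucine zipper, the dimerization interface. This plasmid is therefore most plausibly a negative control alongside the wild-type bFos-VC155 fusion, co-expressed with a partner fused to an N-terminal fragment, to gauge non-specific fragment self-assembly in living cells under physiological conditions.
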