LOCUS       Exported 4307 bp ds-DNA circular SYN 12-MAY-2021
DEFINITION  synthetic circular DNA
ACCESSION   .
VERSION     .
KEYWORDS    pBiFC-bFOSDelataZipVC155
SOURCE      synthetic DNA construct
  ORGANISM  synthetic DNA construct
REFERENCE   1 (bases 1 to 4307)
  AUTHORS   Shyu YJ, Liu H, Deng X, Hu CD
  TITLE     Identification of new fluorescent protein fragments for bimolecular
            fluorescence complementation analysis under physiological
            conditions.
  JOURNAL   Biotechniques. 2006 Jan . 40(1):61-6.
  PUBMED    16454041
REFERENCE   2 (bases 1 to 4307)
  AUTHORS   .
  TITLE     Direct Submission
  JOURNAL   Exported May 12, 2021 from SnapGene Server 1.1.58
            http://www.snapgene.com
FEATURES             Location/Qualifiers
     source          1..4307
                     /organism="synthetic DNA construct"
                     /mol_type="other DNA"
     primer_bind     179..201
                     /label=M13/pUC Forward
                     /note="In lacZ gene"
     primer_bind     193..210
                     /label=M13 Forward
                     /note="In lacZ gene. Also called M13-F20 or M13 (-21)
                     Forward"
     primer_bind     194..210
                     /label=M13 fwd
                     /note="common sequencing primer, one of multiple similar
                     variants"
     enhancer        237..540
                     /label=CMV enhancer
                     /note="human cytomegalovirus immediate early enhancer"
     promoter        541..744
                     /label=CMV promoter
                     /note="human cytomegalovirus (CMV) immediate early
                     promoter"
     primer_bind     695..715
                     /label=CMV-F
                     /note="Human CMV immediate early promoter, forward primer"
     primer_bind     741..765
                     /label=LNCX
                     /note="Human CMV promoter, forward primer"
     intron          882..978
                     /label=SV40 intron
                     /note="modified SV40 intron with splice donor and acceptor
                     sites"
     CDS             1042..1068
                     /codon_start=1
                     /product="HA (human influenza hemagglutinin) epitope tag"
                     /label=HA
                     /translation="YPYDVPDYA"
     CDS             1390..1641
                     /codon_start=1
                     /product="C-terminal fragment of mVenus for use in
                     bimolecular fluorescence complementation (BiFC) (Kodama and
                     Hu, 2010)"
                     /label=VC155
                     /translation="DKQKNGIKANFKIRHNIEDGGVQLADHYQQNTPIGDGPVLLPDNH
                     YLSYQSALSKDPNEKRDHMVLLEFVTAAGITLGMDELYK"
     primer_bind     1578..1599
                     /label=EGFP-C
                     /note="EGFP, forward primer"
     polyA_signal    1656..1790
                     /label=SV40 poly(A) signal
                     /note="SV40 polyadenylation signal"
     primer_bind     complement(1680..1699)
                     /label=EBV-rev
                     /note="SV40 polyA terminator, reverse primer"
     primer_bind     1734..1753
                     /label=SV40pA-R
                     /note="SV40 polyA, reverse primer"
     primer_bind     complement(1901..1917)
                     /label=M13 rev
                     /note="common sequencing primer, one of multiple similar
                     variants"
     primer_bind     complement(1901..1917)
                     /label=M13 Reverse
                     /note="In lacZ gene. Also called M13-rev"
     primer_bind     complement(1914..1936)
                     /label=M13/pUC Reverse
                     /note="In lacZ gene"
     protein_bind    1925..1941
                     /label=lac operator
                     /bound_moiety="lac repressor encoded by lacI"
                     /note="The lac repressor binds to the lac operator to
                     inhibit transcription in E. coli. This inhibition can be
                     relieved by adding lactose or
                     isopropyl-beta-D-thiogalactopyranoside (IPTG)."
     promoter        complement(1949..1979)
                     /label=lac promoter
                     /note="promoter for the E. coli lac operon"
     protein_bind    1994..2015
                     /label=CAP binding site
                     /bound_moiety="E. coli catabolite activator protein"
                     /note="CAP binding activates transcription in the presence
                     of cAMP."
     primer_bind     complement(2132..2149)
                     /label=L4440
                     /note="L4440 vector, forward primer"
     rep_origin      complement(2303..2891)
                     /direction=LEFT
                     /label=ori
                     /note="high-copy-number ColE1/pMB1/pBR322/pUC origin of
                     replication"
     primer_bind     complement(2383..2402)
                     /label=pBR322ori-F
                     /note="pBR322 origin, forward primer"
     CDS             complement(3062..3922)
                     /codon_start=1
                     /gene="bla"
                     /product="beta-lactamase"
                     /label=AmpR
                     /note="confers resistance to ampicillin, carbenicillin, and
                     related antibiotics"
                     /translation="MSIQHFRVALIPFFAAFCLPVFAHPETLVKVKDAEDQLGARVGYI
                     ELDLNSGKILESFRPEERFPMMSTFKVLLCGAVLSRIDAGQEQLGRRIHYSQNDLVEYS
                     PVTEKHLTDGMTVRELCSAAITMSDNTAANLLLTTIGGPKELTAFLHNMGDHVTRLDRW
                     EPELNEAIPNDERDTTMPVAMATTLRKLLTGELLTLASRQQLIDWMEADKVAGPLLRSA
                     LPAGWFIADKSGAGERGSRGIIAALGPDGKPSRIVVIYTTGSQATMDERNRQIAEIGAS
                     LIKHW"
     primer_bind     3685..3704
                     /label=Amp-R
                     /note="Ampicillin resistance gene, reverse primer"
     promoter        complement(3923..4027)
                     /gene="bla"
                     /label=AmpR promoter
     primer_bind     4095..4113
                     /label=pBRforEco
                     /note="pBR322 vectors, upsteam of EcoRI site, forward
                     primer"
     primer_bind     complement(4151..4173)
                     /label=pGEX 3'
                     /note="pGEX vectors, reverse primer"
     primer_bind     4273..4292
                     /label=pRS-marker
                     /note="pRS vectors, use to sequence yeast selectable
                     marker"
ORIGIN
        1 atgcggtgtg aaataccgca cagatgcgta aggagaaaat accgcatcag gcgccattcg
       61 ccattcaggc tgcgcaactg ttgggaaggg cgatcggtgc gggcctcttc gctattacgc
      121 cagctggcga aagggggatg tgctgcaagg cgattaagtt gggtaacgcc agggttttcc
      181 cagtcacgac gttgtaaaac gacggccagt gagttcgagc ttgcatgcct gcaggtcgtt
      241 acataactta cggtaaatgg cccgcctggc tgaccgccca acgacccccg cccattgacg
      301 tcaataatga cgtatgttcc catagtaacg ccaataggga ctttccattg acgtcaatgg
      361 gtggagtatt tacggtaaac tgcccacttg gcagtacatc aagtgtatca tatgccaagt
      421 acgcccccta ttgacgtcaa tgacggtaaa tggcccgcct ggcattatgc ccagtacatg
      481 accttatggg actttcctac ttggcagtac atctacgtat tagtcatcgc tattaccatg
      541 gtgatgcggt tttggcagta catcaatggg cgtggatagc ggtttgactc acggggattt
      601 ccaagtctcc accccattga cgtcaatggg agtttgtttt ggcaccaaaa tcaacgggac
      661 tttccaaaat gtcgtaacaa ctccgcccca ttgacgcaaa tgggcggtag gcgtgtacgg
      721 tgggaggtct atataagcag agctcgttta gtgaaccgtc agatcgcctg gagacgccat
      781 ccacgctgtt ttgacctcca tagaagacac cgggaccgat ccagcctccg gactctagag
      841 gatccggtac tagaggaact gaaaaaccag aaagttaact ggtaagttta gtctttttgt
      901 cttttatttc aggtcccgga tccggtggtg gtgcaaatca aagaactgct cctcagtgga
      961 tgttgccttt acttctaggc ctgtacggaa gtgttacttc tgctctaaaa gctgcggaat
     1021 tgtacccgcg ggcccaccat gtacccatac gatgttccag attacgctct tatggccatg
     1081 gaggcccgaa ttcggggtcg tgcgcagtcc atcggtcgcc gcggtaaagt tgaacaactg
     1141 tccccggaag aggaagagaa acgtcgcatc cgccgtgaac gtaacaaaat ggcggcagcg
     1201 aaatgccgta accgccgtcg tgaactgacc gacaccctgc aggcggaaac cgaccagctg
     1261 gaagacgaaa aatccgcgga gttcatcctg gcggcacacc gtccggcgtg caaaatcccg
     1321 aacgacctgg gtggtacccg tccggcgtgc aaaatcccga acgacctgaa acagaaagtc
     1381 atgaaccacg acaagcagaa gaacggcatc aaggccaact tcaagatccg ccacaacatc
     1441 gaggacggcg gcgtgcagct cgccgaccac taccagcaga acacccccat cggcgacggc
     1501 cccgtgctgc tgcccgacaa ccactacctg agctaccagt ccgccctgag caaagacccc
     1561 aacgagaagc gcgatcacat ggtcctgctg gagttcgtga ccgccgccgg gatcactctc
     1621 ggcatggacg agctgtacaa gtaagcggcc gcggggatcc agacatgata agatacattg
     1681 atgagtttgg acaaaccaca actagaatgc agtgaaaaaa atgctttatt tgtgaaattt
     1741 gtgatgctat tgctttattt gtaaccatta taagctgcaa taaacaagtt aacaacaaca
     1801 attgcattca ttttatgttt caggttcagg gggaggtgtg ggaggttttt tcggatcctc
     1861 tagagtcgat ctgcaggcat gctagcttgg cgtaatcatg gtcatagctg tttcctgtgt
     1921 gaaattgtta tccgctcaca attccacaca acatacgagc cggaagcata aagtgtaaag
     1981 cctggggtgc ctaatgagtg agctaactca cattaattgc gttgcgctca ctgcccgctt
     2041 tccagtcggg aaacctgtcg tgccagctgc attaatgaat cggccaacgc gcggggagag
     2101 gcggtttgcg tattgggcgc tcttccgctt cctcgctcac tgactcgctg cgctcggtcg
     2161 ttcggctgcg gcgagcggta tcagctcact caaaggcggt aatacggtta tccacagaat
     2221 caggggataa cgcaggaaag aacatgtgag caaaaggcca gcaaaaggcc aggaaccgta
     2281 aaaaggccgc gttgctggcg tttttccata ggctccgccc ccctgacgag catcacaaaa
     2341 atcgacgctc aagtcagagg tggcgaaacc cgacaggact ataaagatac caggcgtttc
     2401 cccctggaag ctccctcgtg cgctctcctg ttccgaccct gccgcttacc ggatacctgt
     2461 ccgcctttct cccttcggga agcgtggcgc tttctcatag ctcacgctgt aggtatctca
     2521 gttcggtgta ggtcgttcgc tccaagctgg gctgtgtgca cgaacccccc gttcagcccg
     2581 accgctgcgc cttatccggt aactatcgtc ttgagtccaa cccggtaaga cacgacttat
     2641 cgccactggc agcagccact ggtaacagga ttagcagagc gaggtatgta ggcggtgcta
     2701 cagagttctt gaagtggtgg cctaactacg gctacactag aagaacagta tttggtatct
     2761 gcgctctgct gaagccagtt accttcggaa aaagagttgg tagctcttga tccggcaaac
     2821 aaaccaccgc tggtagcggt ggtttttttg tttgcaagca gcagattacg cgcagaaaaa
     2881 aaggatctca agaagatcct ttgatctttt ctacggggtc tgacgctcag tggaacgaaa
     2941 actcacgtta agggattttg gtcatgagat tatcaaaaag gatcttcacc tagatccttt
     3001 taaattaaaa atgaagtttt aaatcaatct aaagtatata tgagtaaact tggtctgaca
     3061 gttaccaatg cttaatcagt gaggcaccta tctcagcgat ctgtctattt cgttcatcca
     3121 tagttgcctg actccccgtc gtgtagataa ctacgatacg ggagggctta ccatctggcc
     3181 ccagtgctgc aatgataccg cgagacccac gctcaccggc tccagattta tcagcaataa
     3241 accagccagc cggaagggcc gagcgcagaa gtggtcctgc aactttatcc gcctccatcc
     3301 agtctattaa ttgttgccgg gaagctagag taagtagttc gccagttaat agtttgcgca
     3361 acgttgttgc cattgctaca ggcatcgtgg tgtcacgctc gtcgtttggt atggcttcat
     3421 tcagctccgg ttcccaacga tcaaggcgag ttacatgatc ccccatgttg tgcaaaaaag
     3481 cggttagctc cttcggtcct ccgatcgttg tcagaagtaa gttggccgca gtgttatcac
     3541 tcatggttat ggcagcactg cataattctc ttactgtcat gccatccgta agatgctttt
     3601 ctgtgactgg tgagtactca accaagtcat tctgagaata gtgtatgcgg cgaccgagtt
     3661 gctcttgccc ggcgtcaata cgggataata ccgcgccaca tagcagaact ttaaaagtgc
     3721 tcatcattgg aaaacgttct tcggggcgaa aactctcaag gatcttaccg ctgttgagat
     3781 ccagttcgat gtaacccact cgtgcaccca actgatcttc agcatctttt actttcacca
     3841 gcgtttctgg gtgagcaaaa acaggaaggc aaaatgccgc aaaaaaggga ataagggcga
     3901 cacggaaatg ttgaatactc atactcttcc tttttcaata ttattgaagc atttatcagg
     3961 gttattgtct catgagcgga tacatatttg aatgtattta gaaaaataaa caaatagggg
     4021 ttccgcgcac atttccccga aaagtgccac ctgacgtcta agaaaccatt attatcatga
     4081 cattaaccta taaaaatagg cgtatcacga ggccctttcg tctcgcgcgt ttcggtgatg
     4141 acggtgaaaa cctctgacac atgcagctcc cggagacggt cacagcttgt ctgtaagcgg
     4201 atgccgggag cagacaagcc cgtcagggcg cgtcagcggg tgttggcggg tgtcggggct
     4261 ggcttaacta tgcggcatca gagcagattg tactgagagt gcaccat
//
