>Addgene plasmid #22014 | pBiFC-bFOSDelataZipVC155 | addgene partial sequence | sequence record 27891 | 22014 with CMV-F
GAGCTCGTTTAGTGAACCGTCAGATCGCCTGGAGACGCCATCCACGCTGTTTTGACCTCCATAGAAGACA
CCGGGACCGATCCAGCCTCCGGACTCTAGAGGATCCGGTACTAGAGGAACTGAAAAACCAGAAAGTTAAC
TGGTAAGTTTAGTCTTTTTGTCTTTTATTTCAGGTCCCGGATCCGGTGGTGGTGCAAATCAAAGAACTGC
TCCTCAGTGGATGTTGCCTTTACTTCTAGGCCTGTACGGAAGTGTTACTTCTGCTCTAAAAGCTGCGGAA
TTGTACCCGCGGGCCCACCATGTACCCATACGATGTTCCAGATTACGCTCTTATGGCCATGGAGGCCCGA
ATTCGGGGTCGTGCGCAGTCCATCGGTCGCCGCGGTAAAGTTGAACAACTGTCCCCGGAAGAGGAAGAGA
AACGTCGCATCCGCCGTGAACGTAACAAAATGGCGGCAGCGAAATGCCGTAACCGCCGTCGTGAACTGAC
CGACACCCTGCAGGCGGAAACCGACCAGCTGGAAGACGAAAAATCCGCGGAGTTCATCCTGGCGGCACAC
CGTCCGGCGTGCAAAATCCCGAACGACCTGGGTGGTACCCGTCCGGCGTGCAAAATCCCGAACGACCTGA
AACAGAAAGTCATGAACCACGACAAGCAGAAGAACGGCATCAAGGCCAACTTCAAGATCCGCCACAACAT
CGAGGACGGCGGCGTGCAGCTCGCCGACCACTACCAGCAGAACACCCCCATCGGCGA
